>Addgene plasmid #178467 | pETM33_AP2B1_adaptin | addgene full sequence | sequence record 357311 | Addgene NGS Result
TTGAGATCCTTTTTTTCTGCGCGTAATCTGCTGCTTGCAAACAAAAAAACCACCGCTACCAGCGGTGGTT
TGTTTGCCGGATCAAGAGCTACCAACTCTTTTTCCGAAGGTAACTGGCTTCAGCAGAGCGCAGATACCAA
ATACTGTCCTTCTAGTGTAGCCGTAGTTAGGCCACCACTTCAAGAACTCTGTAGCACCGCCTACATACCT
CGCTCTGCTAATCCTGTTACCAGTGGCTGCTGCCAGTGGCGATAAGTCGTGTCTTACCGGGTTGGACTCA
AGACGATAGTTACCGGATAAGGCGCAGCGGTCGGGCTGAACGGGGGGTTCGTGCACACAGCCCAGCTTGG
AGCGAACGACCTACACCGAACTGAGATACCTACAGCGTGAGCTATGAGAAAGCGCCACGCTTCCCGAAGG
GAGAAAGGCGGACAGGTATCCGGTAAGCGGCAGGGTCGGAACAGGAGAGCGCACGAGGGAGCTTCCAGGG
GGAAACGCCTGGTATCTTTATAGTCCTGTCGGGTTTCGCCACCTCTGACTTGAGCGTCGATTTTTGTGAT
GCTCGTCAGGGGGGCGGAGCCTATGGAAAAACGCCAGCAACGCGGCCTTTTTACGGTTCCTGGCCTTTTG
CTGGCCTTTTGCTCACATGTTCTTTCCTGCGTTATCCCCTGATTCTGTGGATAACCGTATTACCGCCTTT
GAGTGAGCTGATACCGCTCGCCGCAGCCGAACGACCGAGCGCAGCGAGTCAGTGAGCGAGGAAGCGGAAG
AGCGCCTGATGCGGTATTTTCTCCTTACGCATCTGTGCGGTATTTCACACCGCAATGGTGCACTCTCAGT
ACAATCTGCTCTGATGCCGCATAGTTAAGCCAGTATACACTCCGCTATCGCTACGTGACTGGGTCATGGC
TGCGCCCCGACACCCGCCAACACCCGCTGACGCGCCCTGACGGGCTTGTCTGCTCCCGGCATCCGCTTAC
AGACAAGCTGTGACCGTCTCCGGGAGCTGCATGTGTCAGAGGTTTTCACCGTCATCACCGAAACGCGCGA
GGCAGCTGCGGTAAAGCTCATCAGCGTGGTCGTGAAGCGATTCACAGATGTCTGCCTGTTCATCCGCGTC
CAGCTCGTTGAGTTTCTCCAGAAGCGTTAATGTCTGGCTTCTGATAAAGCGGGCCATGTTAAGGGCGGTT
TTTTCCTGTTTGGTCACTGATGCCTCCGTGTAAGGGGGATTTCTGTTCATGGGGGTAATGATACCGATGA
AACGAGAGAGGATGCTCACGATACGGGTTACTGATGATGAACATGCCCGGTTACTGGAACGTTGTGAGGG
TAAACAACTGGCGGTATGGATGCGGCGGGACCAGAGAAAAATCACTCAGGGTCAATGCCAGCGCTTCGTT
AATACAGATGTAGGTGTTCCACAGGGTAGCCAGCAGCATCCTGCGATGCAGATCCGGAACATAATGGTGC
AGGGCGCTGACTTCCGCGTTTCCAGACTTTACGAAACACGGAAACCGAAGACCATTCATGTTGTTGCTCA
GGTCGCAGACGTTTTGCAGCAGCAGTCGCTTCACGTTCGCTCGCGTATCGGTGATTCATTCTGCTAACCA
GTAAGGCAACCCCGCCAGCCTAGCCGGGTCCTCAACGACAGGAGCACGATCATGCGCACCCGTGGGGCCG
CCATGCCGGCGATAATGGCCTGCTTCTCGCCGAAACGTTTGGTGGCGGGACCAGTGACGAAGGCTTGAGC
GAGGGCGTGCAAGATTCCGAATACCGCAAGCGACAGGCCGATCATCGTCGCGCTCCAGCGAAAGCGGTCC
TCGCCGAAAATGACCCAGAGCGCTGCCGGCACCTGTCCTACGAGTTGCATGATAAAGAAGACAGTCATAA
GTGCGGCGACGATAGTCATGCCCCGCGCCCACCGGAAGGAGCTGACTGGGTTGAAGGCTCTCAAGGGCAT
CGGTCGAGATCCCGGTGCCTAATGAGTGAGCTAACTTACATTAATTGCGTTGCGCTCACTGCCCGCTTTC
CAGTCGGGAAACCTGTCGTGCCAGCTGCATTAATGAATCGGCCAACGCGCGGGGAGAGGCGGTTTGCGTA
TTGGGCGCCAGGGTGGTTTTTCTTTTCACCAGTGAGACGGGCAACAGCTGATTGCCCTTCACCGCCTGGC
CCTGAGAGAGTTGCAGCAAGCGGTCCACGCTGGTTTGCCCCAGCAGGCGAAAATCCTGTTTGATGGTGGT
TAACGGCGGGATATAACATGAGCTGTCTTCGGTATCGTCGTATCCCACTACCGAGATATCCGCACCAACG
CGCAGCCCGGACTCGGTAATGGCGCGCATTGCGCCCAGCGCCATCTGATCGTTGGCAACCAGCATCGCAG
TGGGAACGATGCCCTCATTCAGCATTTGCATGGTTTGTTGAAAACCGGACATGGCACTCCAGTCGCCTTC
CCGTTCCGCTATCGGCTGAATTTGATTGCGAGTGAGATATTTATGCCAGCCAGCCAGACGCAGACGCGCC
GAGACAGAACTTAATGGGCCCGCTAACAGCGCGATTTGCTGGTGACCCAATGCGACCAGATGCTCCACGC
CCAGTCGCGTACCGTCTTCATGGGAGAAAATAATACTGTTGATGGGTGTCTGGTCAGAGACATCAAGAAA
TAACGCCGGAACATTAGTGCAGGCAGCTTCCACAGCAATGGCATCCTGGTCATCCAGCGGATAGTTAATG
ATCAGCCCACTGACGCGTTGCGCGAGAAGATTGTGCACCGCCGCTTTACAGGCTTCGACGCCGCTTCGTT
CTACCATCGACACCACCACGCTGGCACCCAGTTGATCGGCGCGAGATTTAATCGCCGCGACAATTTGCGA
CGGCGCGTGCAGGGCCAGACTGGAGGTGGCAACGCCAATCAGCAACGACTGTTTGCCCGCCAGTTGTTGT
GCCACGCGGTTGGGAATGTAATTCAGCTCCGCCATCGCCGCTTCCACTTTTTCCCGCGTTTTCGCAGAAA
CGTGGCTGGCCTGGTTCACCACGCGGGAAACGGTCTGATAAGAGACACCGGCATACTCTGCGACATCGTA
TAACGTTACTGGTTTCACATTCACCACCCTGAATTGACTCTCTTCCGGGCGCTATCATGCCATACCGCGA
AAGGTTTTGCGCCATTCGATGGTGTCCGGGATCTCGACGCTCTCCCTTATGCGACTCCTGCATTAGGAAG
CAGCCCAGTAGTAGGTTGAGGCCGTTGAGCACCGCCGCCGCAAGGAATGGTGCATGCAAGGAGATGGCGC
CCAACAGTCCCCCGGCCACGGGGCCTGCCACCATACCCACGCCGAAACAAGCGCTCATGAGCCCGAAGTG
GCGAGCCCGATCTTCCCCATCGGTGATGTCGGCGATATAGGCGCCAGCAACCGCACCTGTGGCGCCGGTG
ATGCCGGCCACGATGCGTCCGGCGTAGAGGATCGAGATCTCGATCCCGCGAAATTAATACGACTCACTAT
AGGGGAATTGTGAGCGGATAACAATTCCCCTCTAGAAATAATTTTGTTTAACTTTAAGAAGGAGATATAC
CATGAAACATCACCATCACCATCACAACACTAGTAGCAATTCCATGTCCCCTATACTAGGTTATTGGAAA
ATTAAGGGCCTTGTGCAACCCACTCGACTTCTTTTGGAATATCTTGAAGAAAAATATGAAGAGCATTTGT
ATGAGCGCGATGAAGGTGATAAATGGCGAAACAAAAAGTTTGAATTGGGTTTGGAGTTTCCCAATCTTCC
TTATTATATTGATGGTGATGTTAAATTAACACAGTCTATGGCCATCATACGTTATATAGCTGACAAGCAC
AACATGTTGGGTGGTTGTCCAAAAGAGCGTGCAGAGATTTCAATGCTTGAAGGAGCGGTTTTGGATATTA
GATACGGTGTTTCGAGAATTGCATATAGTAAAGACTTTGAAACTCTCAAAGTTGATTTTCTTAGCAAGCT
ACCTGAAATGCTGAAAATGTTCGAAGATCGTTTATGTCATAAAACATATTTAAATGGTGATCATGTAACC
CATCCTGACTTCATGTTGTATGACGCTCTTGATGTTGTTTTATACATGGACCCAATGTGCCTGGATGCGT
TCCCAAAATTAGTTTGTTTTAAAAAACGTATTGAAGCTATCCCACAAATTGATAAGTACTTGAAATCCAG
CAAGTATATAGCATGGCCTTTGCAGGGCTGGCAAGCCACGTTTGGTGGTGGCGACCATCCTCCAAAATCG
GATCTGGAAGTTCTGTTCCAGGGGCCCATGGGTATGGCGCCGGGTGGCTACGTGGCGCCGAAGGCGGTTT
GGCTGCCGGCGGTGAAGGCGAAAGGTCTGGAGATCAGCGGCACCTTCACCCACCGTCAGGGTCACATCTA
CATGGAAATGAACTTCACCAACAAGGCGCTGCAGCACATGACCGACTTCGCGATCCAATTTAACAAAAAC
AGCTTCGGCGTTATTCCGAGCACCCCGCTGGCGATTCACACCCCGCTGATGCCGAACCAGAGCATTGACG
TTAGCCTGCCGCTGAACACCCTGGGTCCGGTGATGAAGATGGAACCGCTGAACAACCTGCAAGTGGCGGT
TAAGAACAACATCGATGTTTTCTACTTCAGCTGCCTGATTCCGCTGAACGTGCTGTTCGTTGAGGACGGC
AAGATGGAACGTCAGGTGTTTCTGGCGACCTGGAAAGATATCCCGAACGAGAACGAACTGCAGTTTCAAA
TTAAGGAGTGCCACCTGAACGCGGACACCGTGAGCAGCAAGCTGCAAAACAACAACGTTTACACCATCGC
GAAACGTAACGTGGAGGGTCAGGATATGCTGTATCAAAGCCTGAAACTGACCAACGGTATCTGGATTCTG
GCGGAACTGCGTATTCAACCGGGCAACCCGAACTACACCCTGAGCCTGAAGTGCCGTGCGCCGGAAGTGA
GCCAGTACATCTATCAAGTGTATGATAGCATTCTGAAAAACTAAGAATTCGAGCTCCGTCGACAAGCTTG
CGGCCGCACTCGAGCACCACCACCACCACCACTGAGATCCGGCTGCTAACAAAGCCCGAAAGGAAGCTGA
GTTGGCTGCTGCCACCGCTGAGCAATAACTAGCATAACCCCTTGGGGCCTCTAAACGGGTCTTGAGGGGT
TTTTTGCTGAAAGGAGGAACTATATCCGGATTGGCGAATGGG
[124 nt withheld, positions 5223-5346]
C
[91 nt withheld, positions 5348-5438]
A
[49 nt withheld, positions 5440-5488]
CCTTTGACGTTGGAGTCCACGTTCTTTAATAGTGGACTCTTGTTCCAAACTGGAACAACACTCAACCCTA
TCTCGGTCTATTCTTTTGATTTATAAGGGATTTTGCCGATTTCGGCCTATTGGTTAAAAAATGAGCTGAT
TTAACAAAAATTTAACGCGAATTTTAACAAAATATTAACGCTTACAATTTAGGTGGCACTTTTCGGGGAA
ATGTGCGCGGAACCCCTATTTGTTTATTTTTCTAAATACATTCAAATATGTATCCGCTCATGAATTAATT
CTTAGAAAAACTCATCGAGCATCAAATGAAACTGCAATTTATTCATATCAGGATTATCAATACCATATTT
TTGAAAAAGCCGTTTCTGTAATGAAGGAGAAAACTCACCGAGGCAGTTCCATAGGATGGCAAGATCCTGG
TATCGGTCTGCGATTCCGACTCGTCCAACATCAATACAACCTATTAATTTCCCCTCGTCAAAAATAAGGT
TATCAAGTGAGAAATCACCATGAGTGACGACTGAATCCGGTGAGAATGGCAAAAGTTTATGCATTTCTTT
CCAGACTTGTTCAACAGGCCAGCCATTACGCTCGTCATCAAAATCACTCGCATCAACCAAACCGTTATTC
ATTCGTGATTGCGCCTGAGCGAGACGAAATACGCGATCGCTGTTAAAAGGACAATTACAAACAGGAATCG
AATGCAACCGGCGCAGGAACACTGCCAGCGCATCAACAATATTTTCACCTGAATCAGGATATTCTTCTAA
TACCTGGAATGCTGTTTTCCCGGGGATCGCAGTGGTGAGTAACCATGCATCATCAGGAGTACGGATAAAA
TGCTTGATGGTCGGAAGAGGCATAAATTCCGTCAGCCAGTTTAGTCTGACCATCTCATCTGTAACATCAT
TGGCAACGCTACCTTTGCCATGTTTCAGAAACAACTCTGGCGCATCGGGCTTCCCATACAATCGATAGAT
TGTCGCACCTGATTGCCCGACATTATCGCGAGCCCATTTATACCCATATAAATCAGCATCCATGTTGGAA
TTTAATCGCGGCCTAGAGCAAGACGTTTCCCGTTGAATATGGCTCATAACACCCCTTGTATTACTGTTTA
TGTAAGCAGACAGTTTTATTGTTCATGACCAAAATCCCTTAACGTGAGTTTTCGTTCCACTGAGCGTCAG
ACCCCGTAGAAAAGATCAAAGGATCTTC
Features (pLannotate 1.2.2; 21 found; start..end, strand, type, name):
      1..589     +  rep_origin     ori: high-copy-number ColE1/pMB1/pBR322/pUC origin of replication
    775..914     -  misc_feature   bom: basis of mobility region from pBR322
   1016..1207    -  CDS            rop: Rop protein, which maintains plasmids at low copy number; rop
   1224..1604    +  CDS            YPB1_ECOLX: Protein predicted: Swiss-Prot protein existence level 4. From Escherichia coli.
   1676..1967    -  CDS            TcR (fragment): tetracycline efflux protein; tet; confers resistance to tetracycline
   1982..2003    -  protein_bind   CAP binding site: CAP binding activates transcription in the presence of cAMP. E. coli catabolite activator protein
   2016..3098    -  CDS            lacI: lac repressor; lacI; The lac repressor binds to the lac operator to inhibit transcription in E. coli. This inhibition can be relieved by adding lactose or isopropyl-β-D-thiogalactopyranoside (IPTG).
   3099..3176    -  promoter       lacI promoter: lacI
   3184..3463    -  CDS            TcR (fragment): tetracycline efflux protein; tet; confers resistance to tetracycline
   3485..3503    +  promoter       T7 promoter: promoter for bacteriophage T7 RNA polymerase
   3504..3528    +  protein_bind   lac operator: The lac repressor binds to the lac operator to inhibit transcription in E. coli. This inhibition can be relieved by adding lactose or isopropyl-β-D-thiogalactopyranoside (IPTG). lac repressor encoded by lacI
   3543..3565    +  RBS            RBS: efficient ribosome binding site from bacteriophage T7 gene 10 (Olins and Rangwala, 1989)
   3578..3595    +  CDS            7xHis (fragment): 6xHis affinity tag
   3614..4267    +  CDS            GST26_SCHJA: Experimental evidence at protein level: Swiss-Prot protein existence level 1. GST isoenzymes appear to play a central role in the parasite detoxification system. Other functions are also suspected including a role in increasing the solubility of haematin in the parasite gut. From Schistosoma japonicum (Blood fluke).
   4235..5011    +  CDS            AP2B1 (fragment): AP2B1_BOVIN - Also known as CLAPB1. Experimental evidence at protein level: Swiss-Prot protein existence level 1. Component of the adaptor protein complex 2 (AP-2). Adaptor protein complexes function in protein transport via transport vesicles in different membrane traffic pathways. Adaptor protein complexes are vesicle coat components and appear to be involved in cargo selection and vesicle formation. AP-2 is involved in clathrin-dependent endocytosis in which cargo proteins are incorporated into vesicles surrounded by clathrin (clathrin-coated vesicles, CCVs) which are destined for fusion wi
   5055..5072    +  CDS            9xHis (fragment): 9xHis affinity tag
   5082..5131    +  CDS            SET1 (fragment): solubility-enhancement tag derived from T7 phage gene 10B
   5139..5186    +  terminator     T7 terminator: transcription terminator for bacteriophage T7 RNA polymerase
   5223..5651    +  rep_origin     f1 ori (sequence partly withheld): f1 bacteriophage origin of replication; arrow indicates direction of (+) strand synthesis
   5704..5761    +  promoter       AmpR promoter (fragment): bla
   5770..6585    -  CDS            KanR: aminoglycoside phosphotransferase; aph(3')-Ia; confers resistance to kanamycin in bacteria or G418 (Geneticin®) in eukaryotes
