[The description below was written by a language model from this plasmid's Addgene catalogue record and pLannotate feature annotations shown in this document.]
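Description:
pETM33_AP2B1_adaptin is a bacterial expression plasmid built on the pETM33 backbone, a pET-type vector, for producing a domain of human AP2B1 (the beta subunit of the AP-2 clathrin adaptor complex) as a tagged recombinant protein in E. coli. It replicates from a ColE1/pBR322-type origin accompanied by the bom region and the rop gene, which normally keeps copy number low, although the catalogue lists copy number as unknown. Selection is by kanamycin through an aph(3')-Ia gene. An f1 origin is also present, and the short tetracycline-resistance fragments annotated around lacI appear to be non-functional remnants of the pBR322 lineage.

The expression cassette is driven by a T7 promoter followed directly by a lac operator and the T7 gene 10 ribosome binding site, with a plasmid-borne lacI gene supplying repressor. Transcription therefore depends on a host that provides T7 RNA polymerase, such as the BL21(DE3) derivative mentioned by the depositor, and is induced with IPTG. The open reading frame encodes an N-terminal His tag, Schistosoma japonicum glutathione S-transferase, and then the AP2B1 fragment, a synthetic human sequence cloned between NcoI and EcoRI sites that were destroyed in the process. The annotation tool matched it to the bovine orthologue. A T7 terminator closes the unit. Additional His-tag and T7 gene 10-derived annotations lie downstream of the insert, but the record does not indicate that they are translated as part of the product, which is described only as N-terminally tagged.

The dual His-GST tag allows affinity purification or immobilisation. The associated study mapped binding sites in unstructured regions of the human proteome, which suggests the purified domain served as bait for peptide-binding experiments, though the record does not state this.
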