Addgene plasmid #178467: pETM33_AP2B1_adaptin
Purpose: Bacterial expression of human domain with His-tag and GST tag
Depositing lab: Ylva Ivarsson. Depositing organization: Uppsala University. Publication: Proteome-scale mapping of binding sites in the unstructured regions of the human proteome. Benz C, Ali M, Krystkowiak I, Simonetti L, Sayadi A, Mihalic F, Kliche J, Andersson E, Jemth P, Davey NE, Ivarsson Y. Mol Syst Biol. 2022 Jan;18(1):e10584. doi: 10.15252/msb.202110584. PubMed 35044719.
Backbone
  Vector backbone: pETM33
  Backbone size w/o insert (bp): 6017
  Vector type: Bacterial Expression
Growth in bacteria
  Bacterial resistance: Kanamycin, 50 μg/mL
  Growth temperature: 37°C
  Growth strain: DH5alpha
  Copy number: Unknown
Gene/Insert
  Gene/Insert name: AP2B1_adaptin
  Species: H. sapiens (human); Synthetic
  Entrez Gene: AP2B1 (a.k.a. ADTB2, AP105B, AP2-BETA, CLAPB1)
  Promoter: T7/LacO
  Tag / fusion protein: His-GST (N terminal on insert)
  Cloning method: Restriction Enzyme; 5′ cloning site Nco1 (destroyed during cloning); 3′ cloning site EcoR1 (destroyed during cloning)
  Sequencing primers: 5′ CGGATCTGGAAGTTCTGTTCC; 3′ GAGTGCGGCCGCAAGCTTG
Terms and licenses: Academic/Nonprofit Terms; Industry Terms: Not Available to Industry
Depositor comments: Please visit https://www.biorxiv.org/content/10.1101/2021.04.13.439572v1 for bioRxv preprint. Growth in BL21 DE3 gold 37 C after induction with 1mM IPTG 4 hours 30 C. Insert: GMAPGGYVAPKAVWLPAVKAKGLEISGTFTHRQGHIYMEMNFTNKALQHMTDFAIQFNKNSFGVIPSTPLAIHTPLMPNQSIDVSLPLNTLGPVMKMEPLNNLQVAVKNNIDVFYFSCLIPLNVLFVEDGKMERQVFLATWKDIPNENELQFQIKECHLNADTVSSKLQNNNVYTIAKRNVEGQDMLYQSLKLTNGIWILAELRIQPGNPNYTLSLKCRAPEVSQYIYQVYDSILKN.
How to cite: pETM33_AP2B1_adaptin was a gift from Ylva Ivarsson (Addgene plasmid # 178467 ; http://n2t.net/addgene:178467 ; RRID:Addgene_178467)
